Addgene plasmid #177599: pEcTyrRSH6
Purpose: Expresses His tagged TyrRS in Escherichia coli cells
Depositing lab: Kambiz Hamadani. Depositing organization: California State University, San Marcos.
Backbone
  Vector backbone: pJL-H6
  Vector type: Bacterial Expression
Growth in bacteria
  Bacterial resistance: Ampicillin, 100 μg/mL
  Growth temperature: 37°C
  Growth strain: DH5alpha
  Copy number: High Copy
Gene/Insert
  Gene/Insert name: Tyrosine tRNA Synthetase
  Species: Escherichia coli
  Entrez Gene: tyrS (a.k.a. b1637, ECK1633)
  Tag / fusion protein: Hexahistidine (C terminal on backbone)
  Cloning method: Ligation Independent Cloning
Terms and licenses: Academic/Nonprofit Terms; Industry Terms: Not Available to Industry
How to cite: pEcTyrRSH6 was a gift from Kambiz Hamadani (Addgene plasmid # 177599 ; http://n2t.net/addgene:177599 ; RRID:Addgene_177599)
