[The description below was written by a language model from this plasmid's Addgene catalogue record and pLannotate feature annotations shown in this document.]
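Description:
pEcTyrRSH6 is a 6.6 kb bacterial expression plasmid built on the pJL-H6 backbone for producing hexahistidine-tagged Escherichia coli tyrosyl-tRNA synthetase (TyrRS, the tyrS gene product) in E. coli. It is propagated through a ColE1/pMB1-type origin and selected with ampicillin via a β-lactamase gene under its own promoter. The catalogue lists it as high copy, although the feature table also annotates the pBR322 bom region and a rop gene, elements usually associated with copy-number restraint. An f1 phage origin is present as well. Two short tetracycline-resistance fragments flanking the lacI region appear to be nonfunctional remnants of the pBR322 lineage rather than usable markers.

The expression cassette follows the familiar T7/lac layout: a T7 promoter immediately followed by a lac operator, the strong ribosome binding site from T7 gene 10, the tyrS coding sequence, and a T7 terminator that lies just past the numbering origin of the circular map. A plasmid-borne lacI gene with its own promoter supplies repressor, so transcription depends on a host providing T7 RNA polymerase and is relieved by IPTG or lactose. The insert was introduced by ligation independent cloning, and the C-terminal hexahistidine tag is contributed by the backbone. The tag itself is not annotated, but a short fragment called as a T7 gene 10B-derived solubility tag sits between the end of tyrS and the terminator, and this may simply reflect vector-derived sequence in that region.

The enzyme charges tRNA(Tyr) with tyrosine through a Tyr-AMP intermediate. The His tag allows the overexpressed synthetase to be purified by metal-affinity chromatography, though the record does not specify any downstream application.
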