Features (pLannotate 1.2.2; 18 found; start..end, strand, type, name):
     38..85      +  terminator     T7 terminator: transcription terminator for bacteriophage T7 RNA polymerase
    122..550     +  rep_origin     f1 ori (sequence partly withheld): f1 bacteriophage origin of replication; arrow indicates direction of (+) strand synthesis
    603..707     +  promoter       AmpR promoter: bla
    708..1568    +  CDS            AmpR: β-lactamase; bla; confers resistance to ampicillin, carbenicillin, and related antibiotics
   1739..2327    +  rep_origin     ori: high-copy-number ColE1/pMB1/pBR322/pUC origin of replication
   2513..2652    -  misc_feature   bom: basis of mobility region from pBR322
   2754..2945    -  CDS            rop: Rop protein, which maintains plasmids at low copy number; rop
   2962..3342    +  CDS            YPB1_ECOLX: Protein predicted: Swiss-Prot protein existence level 4. From Escherichia coli.
   3414..3705    -  CDS            TcR (fragment): tetracycline efflux protein; tet; confers resistance to tetracycline
   3720..3741    -  protein_bind   CAP binding site: CAP binding activates transcription in the presence of cAMP. E. coli catabolite activator protein
   3754..4836    -  CDS            lacI: lac repressor; lacI; The lac repressor binds to the lac operator to inhibit transcription in E. coli. This inhibition can be relieved by adding lactose or isopropyl-β-D-thiogalactopyranoside (IPTG).
   4837..4914    -  promoter       lacI promoter: lacI
   4922..5201    -  CDS            TcR (fragment): tetracycline efflux protein; tet; confers resistance to tetracycline
   5223..5241    +  promoter       T7 promoter: promoter for bacteriophage T7 RNA polymerase
   5242..5266    +  protein_bind   lac operator: The lac repressor binds to the lac operator to inhibit transcription in E. coli. This inhibition can be relieved by adding lactose or isopropyl-β-D-thiogalactopyranoside (IPTG). lac repressor encoded by lacI
   5281..5303    +  RBS            RBS: efficient ribosome binding site from bacteriophage T7 gene 10 (Olins and Rangwala, 1989)
   5311..6582    +  CDS            tyrS: SYY_ECOLI - Experimental evidence at protein level: Swiss-Prot protein existence level 1. Catalyzes the attachment of L-tyrosine to tRNA(Tyr) in a two- step reaction: tyrosine is first activated by ATP to form Tyr-AMP and then transferred to the acceptor end of tRNA(Tyr) (PubMed:4292198, PubMed:4579631). Can also mischarge tRNA(Tyr) with D-tyrosine, leading to the formation of D-tyrosyl-tRNA(Tyr), which can be hydrolyzed by the D-aminoacyl-tRNA deacylase (PubMed:4292198). In vitro, can also use the non-natural amino acid azatyrosine (PubMed:11006270). From Escherichia coli (strain K12).
   6610..30      +  CDS            SET1 (fragment) (across the origin): solubility-enhancement tag derived from T7 phage gene 10B
>Addgene plasmid #177599 | pEcTyrRSH6 | addgene full sequence | sequence record 351535 | Addgene NGS Result
GGAAGCTGAGTTGGCTGCTGCCACCGCTGAGCAATAACTAGCATAACCCCTTGGGGCCTCTAAACGGGTC
TTGAGGGGTTTTTTGCTGAAAGGAGGAACTATATCCGGATTGGCGAATGGG
[124 nt withheld, positions 122-245]
C
[91 nt withheld, positions 247-337]
A
[49 nt withheld, positions 339-387]
CCTTTGACGTTGGAGTCCACGTTCTTT
[37 nt withheld, positions 415-451]
ACCCTATCTCGGTCTATTCTTTTGATTTATAAGGGATTTTGCCGATTTCGGCCTATTGGTTAAAAAATGA
GCTGATTTAACAAAAATTTAACGCGAATTTTAACAAAATATTAACGCTTACAATTTAGGTGGCACTTTTC
GGGGAAATGTGCGCGGAACCCCTATTTGTTTATTTTTCTAAATACATTCAAATATGTATCCGCTCATGAG
ACAATAACCCTGATAAATGCTTCAATAATATTGAAAAAGGAAGAGTATGAGTATTCAACATTTCCGTGTC
GCCCTTATTCCCTTTTTTGCGGCATTTTGCCTTCCTGTTTTTGCTCACCCAGAAACGCTGGTGAAAGTAA
AAGATGCTGAAGATCAGTTGGGTGCACGAGTGGGTTACATCGAACTGGATCTCAACAGCGGTAAGATCCT
TGAGAGTTTTCGCCCCGAAGAACGTTTTCCAATGATGAGCACTTTTAAAGTTCTGCTATGTGGCGCGGTA
TTATCCCGTATTGACGCCGGGCAAGAGCAACTCGGTCGCCGCATACACTATTCTCAGAATGACTTGGTTG
AGTACTCACCAGTCACAGAAAAGCATCTTACGGATGGCATGACAGTAAGAGAATTATGCAGTGCTGCCAT
AACCATGAGTGATAACACTGCGGCCAACTTACTTCTGACAACGATCGGAGGACCGAAGGAGCTAACCGCT
TTTTTGCACAACATGGGGGATCATGTAACTCGCCTTGATCGTTGGGAACCGGAGCTGAATGAAGCCATAC
CAAACGACGAGCGTGACACCACGATGCCTGCAGCAATGGCAACAACGTTGCGCAAACTATTAACTGGCGA
ACTACTTACTCTAGCTTCCCGGCAACAATTAATAGACTGGATGGAGGCGGATAAAGTTGCAGGACCACTT
CTGCGCTCGGCCCTTCCGGCTGGCTGGTTTATTGCTGATAAATCTGGAGCCGGTGAGCGTGGGTCTCGCG
GTATCATTGCAGCACTGGGGCCAGATGGTAAGCCCTCCCGTATCGTAGTTATCTACACGACGGGGAGTCA
GGCAACTATGGATGAACGAAATAGACAGATCGCTGAGATAGGTGCCTCACTGATTAAGCATTGGTAACTG
TCAGACCAAGTTTACTCATATATACTTTAGATTGATTTAAAACTTCATTTTTAATTTAAAAGGATCTAGG
TGAAGATCCTTTTTGATAATCTCATGACCAAAATCCCTTAACGTGAGTTTTCGTTCCACTGAGCGTCAGA
CCCCGTAGAAAAGATCAAAGGATCTTCTTGAGATCCTTTTTTTCTGCGCGTAATCTGCTGCTTGCAAACA
AAAAAACCACCGCTACCAGCGGTGGTTTGTTTGCCGGATCAAGAGCTACCAACTCTTTTTCCGAAGGTAA
CTGGCTTCAGCAGAGCGCAGATACCAAATACTGTCCTTCTAGTGTAGCCGTAGTTAGGCCACCACTTCAA
GAACTCTGTAGCACCGCCTACATACCTCGCTCTGCTAATCCTGTTACCAGTGGCTGCTGCCAGTGGCGAT
AAGTCGTGTCTTACCGGGTTGGACTCAAGACGATAGTTACCGGATAAGGCGCAGCGGTCGGGCTGAACGG
GGGGTTCGTGCACACAGCCCAGCTTGGAGCGAACGACCTACACCGAACTGAGATACCTACAGCGTGAGCT
ATGAGAAAGCGCCACGCTTCCCGAAGGGAGAAAGGCGGACAGGTATCCGGTAAGCGGCAGGGTCGGAACA
GGAGAGCGCACGAGGGAGCTTCCAGGGGGAAACGCCTGGTATCTTTATAGTCCTGTCGGGTTTCGCCACC
TCTGACTTGAGCGTCGATTTTTGTGATGCTCGTCAGGGGGGCGGAGCCTATGGAAAAACGCCAGCAACGC
GGCCTTTTTACGGTTCCTGGCCTTTTGCTGGCCTTTTGCTCACATGTTCTTTCCTGCGTTATCCCCTGAT
TCTGTGGATAACCGTATTACCGCCTTTGAGTGAGCTGATACCGCTCGCCGCAGCCGAACGACCGAGCGCA
GCGAGTCAGTGAGCGAGGAAGCGGAAGAGCGCCTGATGCGGTATTTTCTCCTTACGCATCTGTGCGGTAT
TTCACACCGCAATGGTGCACTCTCAGTACAATCTGCTCTGATGCCGCATAGTTAAGCCAGTATACACTCC
GCTATCGCTACGTGACTGGGTCATGGCTGCGCCCCGACACCCGCCAACACCCGCTGACGCGCCCTGACGG
GCTTGTCTGCTCCCGGCATCCGCTTACAGACAAGCTGTGACCGTCTCCGGGAGCTGCATGTGTCAGAGGT
TTTCACCGTCATCACCGAAACGCGCGAGGCAGCTGCGGTAAAGCTCATCAGCGTGGTCGTGAAGCGATTC
ACAGATGTCTGCCTGTTCATCCGCGTCCAGCTCGTTGAGTTTCTCCAGAAGCGTTAATGTCTGGCTTCTG
ATAAAGCGGGCCATGTTAAGGGCGGTTTTTTCCTGTTTGGTCACTGATGCCTCCGTGTAAGGGGGATTTC
TGTTCATGGGGGTAATGATACCGATGAAACGAGAGAGGATGCTCACGATACGGGTTACTGATGATGAACA
TGCCCGGTTACTGGAACGTTGTGAGGGTAAACAACTGGCGGTATGGATGCGGCGGGACCAGAGAAAAATC
ACTCAGGGTCAATGCCAGCGCTTCGTTAATACAGATGTAGGTGTTCCACAGGGTAGCCAGCAGCATCCTG
CGATGCAGATCCGGAACATAATGGTGCAGGGCGCTGACTTCCGCGTTTCCAGACTTTACGAAACACGGAA
ACCGAAGACCATTCATGTTGTTGCTCAGGTCGCAGACGTTTTGCAGCAGCAGTCGCTTCACGTTCGCTCG
CGTATCGGTGATTCATTCTGCTAACCAGTAAGGCAACCCCGCCAGCCTAGCCGGGTCCTCAACGACAGGA
GCACGATCATGCGCACCCGTGGGGCCGCCATGCCGGCGATAATGGCCTGCTTCTCGCCGAAACGTTTGGT
GGCGGGACCAGTGACGAAGGCTTGAGCGAGGGCGTGCAAGATTCCGAATACCGCAAGCGACAGGCCGATC
ATCGTCGCGCTCCAGCGAAAGCGGTCCTCGCCGAAAATGACCCAGAGCGCTGCCGGCACCTGTCCTACGA
GTTGCATGATAAAGAAGACAGTCATAAGTGCGGCGACGATAGTCATGCCCCGCGCCCACCGGAAGGAGCT
GACTGGGTTGAAGGCTCTCAAGGGCATCGGTCGAGATCCCGGTGCCTAATGAGTGAGCTAACTTACATTA
ATTGCGTTGCGCTCACTGCCCGCTTTCCAGTCGGGAAACCTGTCGTGCCAGCTGCATTAATGAATCGGCC
AACGCGCGGGGAGAGGCGGTTTGCGTATTGGGCGCCAGGGTGGTTTTTCTTTTCACCAGTGAGACGGGCA
ACAGCTGATTGCCCTTCACCGCCTGGCCCTGAGAGAGTTGCAGCAAGCGGTCCACGCTGGTTTGCCCCAG
CAGGCGAAAATCCTGTTTGATGGTGGTTAACGGCGGGATATAACATGAGCTGTCTTCGGTATCGTCGTAT
CCCACTACCGAGATATCCGCACCAACGCGCAGCCCGGACTCGGTAATGGCGCGCATTGCGCCCAGCGCCA
TCTGATCGTTGGCAACCAGCATCGCAGTGGGAACGATGCCCTCATTCAGCATTTGCATGGTTTGTTGAAA
ACCGGACATGGCACTCCAGTCGCCTTCCCGTTCCGCTATCGGCTGAATTTGATTGCGAGTGAGATATTTA
TGCCAGCCAGCCAGACGCAGACGCGCCGAGACAGAACTTAATGGGCCCGCTAACAGCGCGATTTGCTGGT
GACCCAATGCGACCAGATGCTCCACGCCCAGTCGCGTACCGTCTTCATGGGAGAAAATAATACTGTTGAT
GGGTGTCTGGTCAGAGACATCAAGAAATAACGCCGGAACATTAGTGCAGGCAGCTTCCACAGCAATGGCA
TCCTGGTCATCCAGCGGATAGTTAATGATCAGCCCACTGACGCGTTGCGCGAGAAGATTGTGCACCGCCG
CTTTACAGGCTTCGACGCCGCTTCGTTCTACCATCGACACCACCACGCTGGCACCCAGTTGATCGGCGCG
AGATTTAATCGCCGCGACAATTTGCGACGGCGCGTGCAGGGCCAGACTGGAGGTGGCAACGCCAATCAGC
AACGACTGTTTGCCCGCCAGTTGTTGTGCCACGCGGTTGGGAATGTAATTCAGCTCCGCCATCGCCGCTT
CCACTTTTTCCCGCGTTTTCGCAGAAACGTGGCTGGCCTGGTTCACCACGCGGGAAACGGTCTGATAAGA
GACACCGGCATACTCTGCGACATCGTATAACGTTACTGGTTTCACATTCACCACCCTGAATTGACTCTCT
TCCGGGCGCTATCATGCCATACCGCGAAAGGTTTTGCGCCATTCGATGGTGTCCGGGATCTCGACGCTCT
CCCTTATGCGACTCCTGCATTAGGAAGCAGCCCAGTAGTAGGTTGAGGCCGTTGAGCACCGCCGCCGCAA
GGAATGGTGCATGCAAGGAGATGGCGCCCAACAGTCCCCCGGCCACGGGGCCTGCCACCATACCCACGCC
GAAACAAGCGCTCATGAGCCCGAAGTGGCGAGCCCGATCTTCCCCATCGGTGATGTCGGCGATATAGGCG
CCAGCAACCGCACCTGTGGCGCCGGTGATGCCGGCCACGATGCGTCCGGCGTAGAGGATCGAGATCTCGA
TCCCGCGAAATTAATACGACTCACTATAGGGGAATTGTGAGCGGATAACAATTCCCCTCTAGAAATAATT
TTGTTTAACTTTAAGAAGGAGATATAAGGATGGCAAGCAGTAACTTGATTAAACAATTGCAAGAGCGGGG
GCTGGTAGCCCAGGTGACGGACGAGGAAGCGTTAGCAGAGCGACTGGCGCAAGGCCCGATCGCGCTCTAT
TGCGGCTTCGATCCTACCGCTGACAGCTTGCATTTGGGGCATCTTGTTCCATTGTTATGCCTGAAACGCT
TCCAGCAGGCGGGCCACAAGCCGGTTGCGCTGGTAGGCGGCGCGACGGGTCTGATTGGCGACCCGAGCTT
CAAAGCTGCCGAGCGTAAGCTGAACACCGAAGAAACTGTTCAGGAGTGGGTGGACAAAATCCGTAAGCAG
GTTGCCCCGTTCCTCGATTTCGACTGTGGAGAAAACTCTGCTATCGCGGCGAACAACTATGACTGGTTCG
GCAATATGAATGTGCTGACCTTCCTGCGCGATATTGGCAAACACTTCTCCGTTAACCAGATGATCAACAA
AGAAGCGGTTAAGCAGCGTCTCAACCGTGAAGATCAGGGGATTTCGTTCACTGAGTTTTCCTACAACCTG
TTGCAGGGTTATGACTTCGCCTGTCTGAACAAACAGTACGGTGTGGTGCTGCAAATTGGTGGTTCTGACC
AGTGGGGTAACATCACTTCTGGTATCGACCTGACCCGTCGTCTGCATCAGAATCAGGTGTTTGGCCTGAC
CGTTCCGCTGATCACTAAAGCAGATGGCACCAAATTTGGTAAAACTGAAGGCGGCGCAGTCTGGTTGGAT
CCGAAGAAAACCAGCCCGTACAAATTCTACCAGTTCTGGATCAACACTGCGGATGCCGACGTTTACCGCT
TCCTGAAGTTCTTCACCTTTATGAGCATTGAAGAGATCAACGCCCTGGAAGAAGAAGATAAAAACAGCGG
TAAAGCACCGCGCGCCCAGTATGTACTGGCGGAGCAGGTGACTCGTCTGGTTCACGGTGAAGAAGGTTTA
CAGGCGGCAAAACGTATTACCGAATGCCTGTTCAGCGGTTCTTTGAGTGCGCTGAGTGAAGCGGACTTCG
AACAGCTGGCGCAGGACGGCGTACCGATGGTTGAGATGGAAAAGGGCGCAGACCTGATGCAGGCACTGGT
CGATTCTGAACTGCAACCTTCCCGTGGTCAGGCACGTAAAACTATCGCCTCCAATGCCATCACCATTAAC
GGTGAAAAACAGTCCGATCCTGAATACTTCTTTAAAGAAGAAGATCGTCTGTTTGGTCGTTTTACCTTAC
TGCGTCGCGGTAAAAAGAATTACTGTCTGATTTGCTGGAAACACCATCACCATCATCACTGAGATCCGGC
TGCTAACAAAGCCCGAAA
