>Addgene plasmid #177599 | pEcTyrRSH6 | depositor partial sequence | sequence record 344499 | E. coli Tyrosine tRNA Synthetase cDNA insert
ATGGCAAGCAGTAACTTGATTAAACAATTGCAAGAGCGGGGGCTGGTAGCCCAGGTGACGGACGAGGAAG
CGTTAGCAGAGCGACTGGCGCAAGGCCCGATCGCGCTCTATTGCGGCTTCGATCCTACCGCTGACAGCTT
GCATTTGGGGCATCTTGTTCCATTGTTATGCCTGAAACGCTTCCAGCAGGCGGGCCACAAGCCGGTTGCG
CTGGTAGGCGGCGCGACGGGTCTGATTGGCGACCCGAGCTTCAAAGCTGCCGAGCGTAAGCTGAACACCG
AAGAAACTGTTCAGGAGTGGGTGGACAAAATCCGTAAGCAGGTTGCCCCGTTCCTCGATTTCGACTGTGG
AGAAAACTCTGCTATCGCGGCGAACAACTATGACTGGTTCGGCAATATGAATGTGCTGACCTTCCTGCGC
GATATTGGCAAACACTTCTCCGTTAACCAGATGATCAACAAAGAAGCGGTTAAGCAGCGTCTCAACCGTG
AAGATCAGGGGATTTCGTTCACTGAGTTTTCCTACAACCTGTTGCAGGGTTATGACTTCGCCTGTCTGAA
CAAACAGTACGGTGTGGTGCTGCAAATTGGTGGTTCTGACCAGTGGGGTAACATCACTTCTGGTATCGAC
CTGACCCGTCGTCTGCATCAGAATCAGGTGTTTGGCCTGACCGTTCCGCTGATCACTAAAGCAGATGGCA
CCAAATTTGGTAAAACTGAAGGCGGCGCAGTCTGGTTGGATCCGAAGAAAACCAGCCCGTACAAATTCTA
CCAGTTCTGGATCAACACTGCGGATGCCGACGTTTACCGCTTCCTGAAGTTCTTCACCTTTATGAGCATT
GAAGAGATCAACGCCCTGGAAGAAGAAGATAAAAACAGCGGTAAAGCACCGCGCGCCCAGTATGTACTGG
CGGAGCAGGTGACTCGTCTGGTTCACGGTGAAGAAGGTTTACAGGCGGCAAAACGTATTACCGAATGCCT
GTTCAGCGGTTCTTTGAGTGCGCTGAGTGAAGCGGACTTCGAACAGCTGGCGCAGGACGGCGTACCGATG
GTTGAGATGGAAAAGGGCGCAGACCTGATGCAGGCACTGGTCGATTCTGAACTGCAACCTTCCCGTGGTC
AGGCACGTAAAACTATCGCCTCCAATGCCATCACCATTAACGGTGAAAAACAGTCCGATCCTGAATACTT
CTTTAAAGAAGAAGATCGTCTGTTTGGTCGTTTTACCTTACTGCGTCGCGGTAAAAAGAATTACTGTCTG
ATTTGCTGGAAATAA
